Addgene plasmid #138986: pcDNA3.1(+)-MC38-TCRB-31-murderous_crow
Purpose: IVT template for the beta subunit of the mouse TCR #31 that is reactive against MC38
Depositing lab: Jeff Hammerbacher. Depositing organization: Medical University of South Carolina. Publication: Discovering tumor-reactive T-cell receptors through single-cell sequencing of tumor-infiltrating lymphocytes. Gottschalk E, Aksoy BA, Aksoy P, Swiderska-syn M, Mart C, Macpherson L, Romeo M, Smith A, Knochelmann H, Paulos C, Timmers C, Wrangle J, Rubinstein MP, Hammerbacher J. bioRxiv 2021.11.30.470597 10.1101/2021.11.30.470597.
Backbone
  Vector backbone: pcDNA3.1(+)
  Backbone manufacturer: GenScript
  Backbone size w/o insert (bp): 5357
  Vector type: Mammalian Expression
  Selectable markers: Neomycin (select with G418)
Growth in bacteria
  Bacterial resistance: Ampicillin, 100 μg/mL
  Growth temperature: 37°C
  Growth strain: DH5alpha
  Copy number: Unknown
Gene/Insert
  Gene/Insert name: TCRB (alt names: murderous crow beta; 31_TRB_CASSIGLGGMEQYF_TGTGCCAGCAGTATAGGACTGGGGGGAATGGAACAGTACTTC)
  Species: M. musculus (mouse)
  Insert size (bp): 941
  Entrez Gene: Tcrb (a.k.a. TCRbeta, Tib)
  Promoter: CMV and T7
  Cloning method: Restriction Enzyme; 5′ cloning site AflII (not destroyed); 3′ cloning site NotI (not destroyed)
  Sequencing primers: 5′ CMV-F; 3′ BGH-rev
Terms and licenses: Academic/Nonprofit Terms; Industry Terms: Not Available to Industry
Depositor comments: Please visit https://www.biorxiv.org/content/10.1101/2021.11.30.470597v1 for bioRxiv preprint.
How to cite: pcDNA3.1(+)-MC38-TCRB-31-murderous_crow was a gift from Jeff Hammerbacher (Addgene plasmid # 138986 ; http://n2t.net/addgene:138986 ; RRID:Addgene_138986)
