[The description below was written by a language model from this plasmid's Addgene catalogue record and pLannotate feature annotations shown in this document.]
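Description:
pcDNA3.1(+)-MC38-TCRB-31-murderous_crow is a mammalian expression plasmid built on the pcDNA3.1(+) backbone that carries the beta chain of a mouse T-cell receptor (TCR #31, nicknamed "murderous crow") reported to be reactive against the MC38 tumour line. It is propagated in E. coli through a high-copy ColE1/pUC-type origin with ampicillin selection from the AmpR (β-lactamase) gene. It also contains an f1 phage origin. For mammalian cells, an SV40 early promoter drives a neomycin phosphotransferase gene followed by an SV40 polyadenylation signal, allowing G418 selection. The sequenced plasmid is about 6.3 kb.

The roughly 0.94 kb Tcrb insert was cloned between the AflII and NotI sites, both of which are retained. Automated annotation splits the coding region into a variable segment and a mouse beta constant region (matching TCB2). The variable part is labelled by its closest database match, human TRBV19, but the catalogue record lists the insert as mouse, so this label most likely reflects homology rather than a human origin. The unannotated gap between the two segments presumably holds the CDR3/junction region that defines this clonotype. Upstream lie the CMV immediate-early enhancer and promoter and then a T7 promoter, with the bovine growth hormone polyadenylation signal downstream. The CMV elements would permit direct expression after transfection, but the stated purpose is to serve as a template for in vitro transcription, in which T7 RNA polymerase produces TCR beta mRNA. A functional receptor would also require the matching alpha chain, which is not part of this plasmid. A few short annotated fragments (HIV-1 LTR, ble, lacI) appear to be incidental backbone matches rather than functional elements.
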