Features (pLannotate 1.2.2; 21 found; start..end, strand, type, name):
     28..80      -  misc_feature   bom (fragment): basis of mobility region from pBR322
    235..614     +  enhancer       CMV enhancer: human cytomegalovirus immediate early enhancer
    615..818     +  promoter       CMV promoter: human cytomegalovirus (CMV) immediate early promoter
    814..847     +  LTR            5' LTR (truncated) (fragment): truncated 5' long terminal repeat (LTR) from HIV-1
    863..881     +  promoter       T7 promoter: promoter for bacteriophage T7 RNA polymerase
    914..1264    +  CDS            TRBV19: TVB19_HUMAN - Experimental evidence at protein level: Swiss-Prot protein existence level 1. V region of the variable domain of T cell receptor (TR) beta chain that participates in the antigen recognition (PubMed:24600447). Alpha-beta T cell receptors are antigen specific receptors which are essential to the immune response and are present on the cell surface of T lymphocytes. Recognize peptide-major histocompatibility (MH) (pMH) complexes that are displayed by antigen presenting cells (APC), a prerequisite for efficient T cell adaptive immunity against pathogens (PubMed:25493333). Binding of a
   1319..1837    +  CDS            TCB2_MOUSE: Experimental evidence at protein level: Swiss-Prot protein existence level 1. From Mus musculus (Mouse).
   1891..2115    +  polyA_signal   bGH poly(A) signal: bovine growth hormone polyadenylation signal
   2119..2140    +  promoter       SV40 promoter (fragment): SV40 enhancer and early promoter
   2161..2589    +  rep_origin     f1 ori (sequence partly withheld): f1 bacteriophage origin of replication; arrow indicates direction of (+) strand synthesis
   2603..2932    +  promoter       SV40 promoter: SV40 enhancer and early promoter
   2999..3790    +  CDS            neo: KKA2_KLEPN - Also known as kan, nptII. Experimental evidence at protein level: Swiss-Prot protein existence level 1. Resistance to kanamycin, neomycin, paromomycin, ribostamycin, butirosin and gentamicin B. From Klebsiella pneumoniae.
   3814..3972    +  CDS            ble (fragment): BLE_KLEPN - Experimental evidence at protein level: Swiss-Prot protein existence level 1. Binding protein with a strong affinity to the bleomycin family of antibiotics. Binds to CL990; an antimitotic-antibiotic compound. From Klebsiella pneumoniae.
   3967..4088    +  polyA_signal   SV40 poly(A) signal: SV40 polyadenylation signal
   4161..4177    -  protein_bind   lac operator: The lac repressor binds to the lac operator to inhibit transcription in E. coli. This inhibition can be relieved by adding lactose or isopropyl-β-D-thiogalactopyranoside (IPTG). lac repressor encoded by lacI
   4185..4215    -  promoter       lac promoter: promoter for the E. coli lac operon
   4230..4251    -  protein_bind   CAP binding site: CAP binding activates transcription in the presence of cAMP. E. coli catabolite activator protein
   4264..4356    -  CDS            lacI (fragment): lac repressor; lacI; The lac repressor binds to the lac operator to inhibit transcription in E. coli. This inhibition can be relieved by adding lactose or isopropyl-β-D-thiogalactopyranoside (IPTG).
   4539..5127    -  rep_origin     ori: high-copy-number ColE1/pMB1/pBR322/pUC origin of replication
   5298..6158    -  CDS            AmpR: β-lactamase; bla; confers resistance to ampicillin, carbenicillin, and related antibiotics
   6159..6263    -  promoter       AmpR promoter: bla
>Addgene plasmid #138986 | pcDNA3.1(+)-MC38-TCRB-31-murderous_crow | addgene full sequence | sequence record 274030 | Addgene NGS Result
GACGGATCGGGAGATCTCCCGATCCCCTATGGTGCACTCTCAGTACAATCTGCTCTGATGCCGCATAGTT
AAGCCAGTATCTGCTCCCTGCTTGTGTGTTGGAGGTCGCTGAGTAGTGCGCGAGCAAAATTTAAGCTACA
ACAAGGCAAGGCTTGACCGACAATTGCATGAAGAATCTGCTTAGGGTTAGGCGTTTTGCGCTGCTTCGCG
ATGTACGGGCCAGATATACGCGTTGACATTGATTATTGACTAGTTATTAATAGTAATCAATTACGGGGTC
ATTAGTTCATAGCCCATATATGGAGTTCCGCGTTACATAACTTACGGTAAATGGCCCGCCTGGCTGACCG
CCCAACGACCCCCGCCCATTGACGTCAATAATGACGTATGTTCCCATAGTAACGCCAATAGGGACTTTCC
ATTGACGTCAATGGGTGGAGTATTTACGGTAAACTGCCCACTTGGCAGTACATCAAGTGTATCATATGCC
AAGTACGCCCCCTATTGACGTCAATGACGGTAAATGGCCCGCCTGGCATTATGCCCAGTACATGACCTTA
TGGGACTTTCCTACTTGGCAGTACATCTACGTATTAGTCATCGCTATTACCATGGTGATGCGGTTTTGGC
AGTACATCAATGGGCGTGGATAGCGGTTTGACTCACGGGGATTTCCAAGTCTCCACCCCATTGACGTCAA
TGGGAGTTTGTTTTGGCACCAAAATCAACGGGACTTTCCAAAATGTCGTAACAACTCCGCCCCATTGACG
CAAATGGGCGGTAGGCGTGTACGGTGGGAGGTCTATATAAGCAGAGCTCTCTGGCTAACTAGAGAACCCA
CTGCTTACTGGCTTATCGAAATTAATACGACTCACTATAGGGAGACCCAAGCTGGCTAGCGTTTAAACTT
AAGATGAACAAGTGGGTTTTCTGCTGGGTAACCCTTTGTCTCCTTACTGTAGAGACCACACATGGTGATG
GTGGCATCATTACTCAGACACCCAAATTCCTGATTGGTCAGGAAGGGCAAAAACTGACCTTGAAATGTCA
ACAGAATTTCAATCATGATACAATGTACTGGTACCGACAGGATTCAGGGAAAGGATTGAGACTGATCTAC
TATTCAATAACTGAAAACGATCTTCAAAAAGGCGATCTATCTGAAGGCTATGATGCGTCTCGAGAGAAGA
AGTCATCTTTTTCTCTCACTGTGACATCTGCCCAGAAGAACGAGATGGCCGTTTTTCTCTGTGCCAGCAG
TATAGGACTGGGGGGAATGGAACAGTACTTCGGTCCCGGCACCAGGCTCACGGTTTTAGAGGATCTGAGA
AATGTGACTCCACCCAAGGTCTCCTTGTTTGAGCCATCAAAAGCAGAGATTGCAAACAAACAAAAGGCTA
CCCTCGTGTGCTTGGCCAGGGGCTTCTTCCCTGACCACGTGGAGCTGAGCTGGTGGGTGAATGGCAAGGA
GGTCCACAGTGGGGTCAGCACGGACCCTCAGGCCTACAAGGAGAGCAATTATAGCTACTGCCTGAGCAGC
CGCCTGAGGGTCTCTGCTACCTTCTGGCACAATCCTCGAAACCACTTCCGCTGCCAAGTGCAGTTCCATG
GGCTTTCAGAGGAGGACAAGTGGCCAGAGGGCTCACCCAAACCTGTCACACAGAACATCAGTGCAGAGGC
CTGGGGCCGAGCAGACTGTGGAATCACTTCAGCATCCTATCATCAGGGGGTTCTGTCTGCAACCATCCTC
TATGAGATCCTACTGGGGAAGGCCACCCTATATGCTGTGCTGGTCAGTGGCCTGGTGCTGATGGCCATGG
TCAAGAAAAAAAATTCCTAAGCGGCCGCTCGAGTCTAGAGGGCCCGTTTAAACCCGCTGATCAGCCTCGA
CTGTGCCTTCTAGTTGCCAGCCATCTGTTGTTTGCCCCTCCCCCGTGCCTTCCTTGACCCTGGAAGGTGC
CACTCCCACTGTCCTTTCCTAATAAAATGAGGAAATTGCATCGCATTGTCTGAGTAGGTGTCATTCTATT
CTGGGGGGTGGGGTGGGGCAGGACAGCAAGGGGGAGGATTGGGAAGACAATAGCAGGCATGCTGGGGATG
CGGTGGGCTCTATGGCTTCTGAGGCGGAAAGAACCAGCTGGGGCTCTAGGGGGTATCCCC
[124 nt withheld, positions 2161-2284]
C
[91 nt withheld, positions 2286-2376]
A
[49 nt withheld, positions 2378-2426]
CCTTTGACGTTGGAGTCCACGTTCTTT
[37 nt withheld, positions 2454-2490]
ACCCTATCTCGGTCTATTCTTTTGATTTATAAGGGATTTTGCCGATTTCGGCCTATTGGTTAAAAAATGA
GCTGATTTAACAAAAATTTAACGCGAATTAATTCTGTGGAATGTGTGTCAGTTAGGGTGTGGAAAGTCCC
CAGGCTCCCCAGCAGGCAGAAGTATGCAAAGCATGCATCTCAATTAGTCAGCAACCAGGTGTGGAAAGTC
CCCAGGCTCCCCAGCAGGCAGAAGTATGCAAAGCATGCATCTCAATTAGTCAGCAACCATAGTCCCGCCC
CTAACTCCGCCCATCCCGCCCCTAACTCCGCCCAGTTCCGCCCATTCTCCGCCCCATGGCTGACTAATTT
TTTTTATTTATGCAGAGGCCGAGGCCGCCTCTGCCTCTGAGCTATTCCAGAAGTAGTGAGGAGGCTTTTT
TGGAGGCCTAGGCTTTTGCAAAAAGCTCCCGGGAGCTTGTATATCCATTTTCGGATCTGATCAAGAGACA
GGATGAGGATCGTTTCGCATGATTGAACAAGATGGATTGCACGCAGGTTCTCCGGCCGCTTGGGTGGAGA
GGCTATTCGGCTATGACTGGGCACAACAGACAATCGGCTGCTCTGATGCCGCCGTGTTCCGGCTGTCAGC
GCAGGGGCGCCCGGTTCTTTTTGTCAAGACCGACCTGTCCGGTGCCCTGAATGAACTGCAGGACGAGGCA
GCGCGGCTATCGTGGCTGGCCACGACGGGCGTTCCTTGCGCAGCTGTGCTCGACGTTGTCACTGAAGCGG
GAAGGGACTGGCTGCTATTGGGCGAAGTGCCGGGGCAGGATCTCCTGTCATCTCACCTTGCTCCTGCCGA
GAAAGTATCCATCATGGCTGATGCAATGCGGCGGCTGCATACGCTTGATCCGGCTACCTGCCCATTCGAC
CACCAAGCGAAACATCGCATCGAGCGAGCACGTACTCGGATGGAAGCCGGTCTTGTCGATCAGGATGATC
TGGACGAAGAGCATCAGGGGCTCGCGCCAGCCGAACTGTTCGCCAGGCTCAAGGCGCGCATGCCCGACGG
CGAGGATCTCGTCGTGACCCATGGCGATGCCTGCTTGCCGAATATCATGGTGGAAAATGGCCGCTTTTCT
GGATTCATCGACTGTGGCCGGCTGGGTGTGGCGGACCGCTATCAGGACATAGCGTTGGCTACCCGTGATA
TTGCTGAAGAGCTTGGCGGCGAATGGGCTGACCGCTTCCTCGTGCTTTACGGTATCGCCGCTCCCGATTC
GCAGCGCATCGCCTTCTATCGCCTTCTTGACGAGTTCTTCTGAGCGGGACTCTGGGGTTCGAAATGACCG
ACCAAGCGACGCCCAACCTGCCATCACGAGATTTCGATTCCACCGCCGCCTTCTATGAAAGGTTGGGCTT
CGGAATCGTTTTCCGGGACGCCGGCTGGATGATCCTCCAGCGCGGGGATCTCATGCTGGAGTTCTTCGCC
CACCCCAACTTGTTTATTGCAGCTTATAATGGTTACAAATAAAGCAATAGCATCACAAATTTCACAAATA
AAGCATTTTTTTCACTGCATTCTAGTTGTGGTTTGTCCAAACTCATCAATGTATCTTATCATGTCTGTAT
ACCGTCGACCTCTAGCTAGAGCTTGGCGTAATCATGGTCATAGCTGTTTCCTGTGTGAAATTGTTATCCG
CTCACAATTCCACACAACATACGAGCCGGAAGCATAAAGTGTAAAGCCTGGGGTGCCTAATGAGTGAGCT
AACTCACATTAATTGCGTTGCGCTCACTGCCCGCTTTCCAGTCGGGAAACCTGTCGTGCCAGCTGCATTA
ATGAATCGGCCAACGCGCGGGGAGAGGCGGTTTGCGTATTGGGCGCTCTTCCGCTTCCTCGCTCACTGAC
TCGCTGCGCTCGGTCGTTCGGCTGCGGCGAGCGGTATCAGCTCACTCAAAGGCGGTAATACGGTTATCCA
CAGAATCAGGGGATAACGCAGGAAAGAACATGTGAGCAAAAGGCCAGCAAAAGGCCAGGAACCGTAAAAA
GGCCGCGTTGCTGGCGTTTTTCCATAGGCTCCGCCCCCCTGACGAGCATCACAAAAATCGACGCTCAAGT
CAGAGGTGGCGAAACCCGACAGGACTATAAAGATACCAGGCGTTTCCCCCTGGAAGCTCCCTCGTGCGCT
CTCCTGTTCCGACCCTGCCGCTTACCGGATACCTGTCCGCCTTTCTCCCTTCGGGAAGCGTGGCGCTTTC
TCATAGCTCACGCTGTAGGTATCTCAGTTCGGTGTAGGTCGTTCGCTCCAAGCTGGGCTGTGTGCACGAA
CCCCCCGTTCAGCCCGACCGCTGCGCCTTATCCGGTAACTATCGTCTTGAGTCCAACCCGGTAAGACACG
ACTTATCGCCACTGGCAGCAGCCACTGGTAACAGGATTAGCAGAGCGAGGTATGTAGGCGGTGCTACAGA
GTTCTTGAAGTGGTGGCCTAACTACGGCTACACTAGAAGAACAGTATTTGGTATCTGCGCTCTGCTGAAG
CCAGTTACCTTCGGAAAAAGAGTTGGTAGCTCTTGATCCGGCAAACAAACCACCGCTGGTAGCGGTGGTT
TTTTTGTTTGCAAGCAGCAGATTACGCGCAGAAAAAAAGGATCTCAAGAAGATCCTTTGATCTTTTCTAC
GGGGTCTGACGCTCAGTGGAACGAAAACTCACGTTAAGGGATTTTGGTCATGAGATTATCAAAAAGGATC
TTCACCTAGATCCTTTTAAATTAAAAATGAAGTTTTAAATCAATCTAAAGTATATATGAGTAAACTTGGT
CTGACAGTTACCAATGCTTAATCAGTGAGGCACCTATCTCAGCGATCTGTCTATTTCGTTCATCCATAGT
TGCCTGACTCCCCGTCGTGTAGATAACTACGATACGGGAGGGCTTACCATCTGGCCCCAGTGCTGCAATG
ATACCGCGAGACCCACGCTCACCGGCTCCAGATTTATCAGCAATAAACCAGCCAGCCGGAAGGGCCGAGC
GCAGAAGTGGTCCTGCAACTTTATCCGCCTCCATCCAGTCTATTAATTGTTGCCGGGAAGCTAGAGTAAG
TAGTTCGCCAGTTAATAGTTTGCGCAACGTTGTTGCCATTGCTACAGGCATCGTGGTGTCACGCTCGTCG
TTTGGTATGGCTTCATTCAGCTCCGGTTCCCAACGATCAAGGCGAGTTACATGATCCCCCATGTTGTGCA
AAAAAGCGGTTAGCTCCTTCGGTCCTCCGATCGTTGTCAGAAGTAAGTTGGCCGCAGTGTTATCACTCAT
GGTTATGGCAGCACTGCATAATTCTCTTACTGTCATGCCATCCGTAAGATGCTTTTCTGTGACTGGTGAG
TACTCAACCAAGTCATTCTGAGAATAGTGTATGCGGCGACCGAGTTGCTCTTGCCCGGCGTCAATACGGG
ATAATACCGCGCCACATAGCAGAACTTTAAAAGTGCTCATCATTGGAAAACGTTCTTCGGGGCGAAAACT
CTCAAGGATCTTACCGCTGTTGAGATCCAGTTCGATGTAACCCACTCGTGCACCCAACTGATCTTCAGCA
TCTTTTACTTTCACCAGCGTTTCTGGGTGAGCAAAAACAGGAAGGCAAAATGCCGCAAAAAAGGGAATAA
GGGCGACACGGAAATGTTGAATACTCATACTCTTCCTTTTTCAATATTATTGAAGCATTTATCAGGGTTA
TTGTCTCATGAGCGGATACATATTTGAATGTATTTAGAAAAATAAACAAATAGGGGTTCCGCGCACATTT
CCCCGAAAAGTGCCACCTGACGTC
