>Addgene plasmid #138986 | pcDNA3.1(+)-MC38-TCRB-31-murderous_crow | depositor partial sequence | sequence record 268898 | 31_TRB_CASSIGLGGMEQYF_TGTGCCAGCAGTATAGGACTGGGGGGAATGGAACAGTACTTC
CTTAAGATGAACAAGTGGGTTTTCTGCTGGGTAACCCTTTGTCTCCTTACTGTAGAGACCACACATGGTG
ATGGTGGCATCATTACTCAGACACCCAAATTCCTGATTGGTCAGGAAGGGCAAAAACTGACCTTGAAATG
TCAACAGAATTTCAATCATGATACAATGTACTGGTACCGACAGGATTCAGGGAAAGGATTGAGACTGATC
TACTATTCAATAACTGAAAACGATCTTCAAAAAGGCGATCTATCTGAAGGCTATGATGCGTCTCGAGAGA
AGAAGTCATCTTTTTCTCTCACTGTGACATCTGCCCAGAAGAACGAGATGGCCGTTTTTCTCTGTGCCAG
CAGTATAGGACTGGGGGGAATGGAACAGTACTTCGGTCCCGGCACCAGGCTCACGGTTTTAGAGGATCTG
AGAAATGTGACTCCACCCAAGGTCTCCTTGTTTGAGCCATCAAAAGCAGAGATTGCAAACAAACAAAAGG
CTACCCTCGTGTGCTTGGCCAGGGGCTTCTTCCCTGACCACGTGGAGCTGAGCTGGTGGGTGAATGGCAA
GGAGGTCCACAGTGGGGTCAGCACGGACCCTCAGGCCTACAAGGAGAGCAATTATAGCTACTGCCTGAGC
AGCCGCCTGAGGGTCTCTGCTACCTTCTGGCACAATCCTCGAAACCACTTCCGCTGCCAAGTGCAGTTCC
ATGGGCTTTCAGAGGAGGACAAGTGGCCAGAGGGCTCACCCAAACCTGTCACACAGAACATCAGTGCAGA
GGCCTGGGGCCGAGCAGACTGTGGAATCACTTCAGCATCCTATCATCAGGGGGTTCTGTCTGCAACCATC
CTCTATGAGATCCTACTGGGGAAGGCCACCCTATATGCTGTGCTGGTCAGTGGCCTGGTGCTGATGGCCA
TGGTCAAGAAAAAAAATTCCTAAGCGGCCGC
